>Addgene plasmid #236950 | PP1Cg-HaloTag Fusion Vector | addgene full sequence | sequence record 473362 | Addgene NGS Result
TCAATATTGGCCATTAGCCATATTATTCATTGGTTATATAGCATAAATCAATATTGGCTATTGGCCATTG
CATACGTTGTATCTATATCATAATATGTACATTTATATTGGCTCATGTCCAATATGACCGCCATGTTGGC
ATTGATTATTGACTAGTTATTAATAGTAATCAATTACGGGGTCATTAGTTCATAGCCCATATATGGAGTT
CCGCGTTACATAACTTACGGTAAATGGCCCGCCTGGCTGACCGCCCAACGACCCCCGCCCATTGACGTCA
ATAATGACGTATGTTCCCATAGTAACGCCAATAGGGACTTTCCATTGACGTCAATGGGTGGAGTATTTAC
GGTAAACTGCCCACTTGGCAGTACATCAAGTGTATCATATGCCAAGTCCGCCCCCTATTGACGTCAATGA
CGGTAAATGGCCCGCCTGGCATTATGCCCAGTACATGACCTTACGGGACTTTCCTACTTGGCAGTACATC
TACGTATTAGTCATCGCTATTACCATGGTGATGCGGTTTTGGCAGTACACCAATGGGCGTGGATAGCGGT
TTGACTCACGGGGATTTCCAAGTCTCCACCCCATTGACGTCAATGGGAGTTTGTTTTGGCACCAAAATCA
ACGGGACTTTCCAAAATGTCGTAATAACCCCGCCCCGTTGACGCAAATGGGCGGTAGGCGTGTACGGTGG
GAGGTCTATATAAGCAGAGCTGGTTTAGTGAACCGTCAGATCACTAGAAGCTTTATTGCGGTAGTTTATC
ACAGTTAAATTGCTAACGCAGTCAGTGCTTCTGACACAACAGTCTCGAACTTAAGCTGCAGAAGTTGGTC
GTGAGGCACTGGGCAGGTAAGTATCAAGGTTACAAGACAGGTTTAAGGAGACCAATAGAAACTGGGCTTG
TCGAGACAGAGAAGACTCTTGCGTTTCTGATAGGCACCTATTGGTCTTACTGACATCCACTTTGCCTTTC
TCTCCACAGGTGTCCACTCCCAGTTCAATTACAGCTCTTAAGGCTAGAGTATTAATACGACTCACTATAG
GGCTAGCGATCGCCATGGCGGATTTAGATAAACTCAACATCGACAGCATTATCCAACGGCTGCTGGAAGT
GAGAGGGTCCAAGCCTGGTAAGAATGTCCAGCTTCAGGAGAATGAAATCAGAGGACTGTGCTTAAAGTCT
CGTGAAATCTTTCTCAGTCAGCCTATCCTACTAGAACTTGAAGCACCACTCAAAATATGTGGTGACATCC
ATGGACAATACTATGATTTGCTGCGACTTTTTGAGTACGGTGGTTTCCCACCAGAAAGCAACTACCTGTT
TCTTGGGGACTATGTGGACAGGGGAAAGCAGTCATTGGAGACGATCTGCCTCTTACTGGCCTACAAAATA
AAATATCCTGAGAATTTTTTTCTTCTCAGAGGGAACCATGAATGTGCCAGCATCAACAGAATTTATGGAT
TTTATGATGAATGTAAAAGAAGATACAACATTAAACTATGGAAAACTTTCACAGACTGTTTTAACTGTTT
ACCGATAGCAGCCATCGTGGATGAGAAGATATTCTGCTGTCATGGAGGTTTATCACCAGATCTTCAATCT
ATGGAGCAGATTCGGCGAATTATGCGACCAACTGATGTACCAGATCAAGGTCTTCTTTGTGATCTTTTGT
GGTCTGACCCCGATAAAGATGTCTTAGGCTGGGGTGAAAATGACAGAGGAGTGTCCTTCACATTTGGTGC
AGAAGTGGTTGCAAAATTTCTCCATAAGCATGATTTGGATCTTATATGTAGAGCCCATCAGGTGGTTGAA
GATGGATATGAATTTTTTGCAAAGAGGCAGTTGGTCACTCTGTTTTCTGCGCCCAATTATTGCGGAGAGT
TTGACAATGCAGGTGCCATGATGAGTGTGGATGAAACACTAATGTGTTCTTTTCAGATTTTAAAGCCTGC
AGAGAAAAAGAAGCCAAATGCCACGAGACCTGTAACGCCTCCAAGGGGTATGATCACAAAGCAAGCAAAG
AAAGTTTCTCTCGAGCCAACCACTGAGGATCTGTACTTTCAGAGCGATAACGATGGATCCGAAATCGGTA
CTGGCTTTCCATTCGACCCCCATTATGTGGAAGTCCTGGGCGAGCGCATGCACTACGTCGATGTTGGTCC
GCGCGATGGCACCCCTGTGCTGTTCCTGCACGGTAACCCGACCTCCTCCTACGTGTGGCGCAACATCATC
CCGCATGTTGCACCGACCCATCGCTGCATTGCTCCAGACCTGATCGGTATGGGCAAATCCGACAAACCAG
ACCTGGGTTATTTCTTCGACGACCACGTCCGCTTCATGGATGCCTTCATCGAAGCCCTGGGTCTGGAAGA
GGTCGTCCTGGTCATTCACGACTGGGGCTCCGCTCTGGGTTTCCACTGGGCCAAGCGCAATCCAGAGCGC
GTCAAAGGTATTGCATTTATGGAGTTCATCCGCCCTATCCCGACCTGGGACGAATGGCCAGAATTTGCCC
GCGAGACCTTCCAGGCCTTCCGCACCACCGACGTCGGCCGCAAGCTGATCATCGATCAGAACGTTTTTAT
CGAGGGTACGCTGCCGATGGGTGTCGTCCGCCCGCTGACTGAAGTCGAGATGGACCATTACCGCGAGCCG
TTCCTGAATCCTGTTGACCGCGAGCCACTGTGGCGCTTCCCAAACGAGCTGCCAATCGCCGGTGAGCCAG
CGAACATCGTCGCGCTGGTCGAAGAATACATGGACTGGCTGCACCAGTCCCCTGTCCCGAAGCTGCTGTT
CTGGGGCACCCCAGGCGTTCTGATCCCACCGGCCGAAGCCGCTCGCCTGGCCAAAAGCCTGCCTAACTGC
AAGGCTGTGGACATCGGCCCGGGTCTGAATCTGCTGCAAGAAGACAACCCGGACCTGATCGGCAGCGAGA
TCGCGCGCTGGCTGTCTACTCTGGAGATTTCCGGTTAATAGAATTCTAGAGTCGACCTGCAGGCATGCAA
GCTGATCCGGCTGCTAACAAAGCCCGAAAGGAAGCTGAGTTGGCTGCTGCCACCGCTGAGCAATAACTAG
CATAACCCCTTGGGGCGGCCGCTTCGAGCAGACATGATAAGATACATTGATGAGTTTGGACAAACCACAA
CTAGAATGCAGTGAAAAAAATGCTTTATTTGTGAAATTTGTGATGCTATTGCTTTATTTGTAACCATTAT
AAGCTGCAATAAACAAGTTAACAACAACAATTGCATTCATTTTATGTTTCAGGTTCAGGGGGAGATGTGG
GAGGTTTTTTTAAGCAAGTAAAACCTCTACAAATGTGGTAAAATCGAATTTTAACAAAATATTAACGCTT
ACAATTTCCTGATGCGGTATTTTCTCCTTACGCATCTGTGCGGTATTTCACACCGCATACGCGGATCTGC
GCAGCACCATGGCCTGAAATAACCTCTGAAAGAGGAACTTGGTTAGGTACCTTCTGAGGCGGAAAGAACC
AGCTGTGGAATGTGTGTCAGTTAGGGTGTGGAAAGTCCCCAGGCTCCCCAGCAGGCAGAAGTATGCAAAG
CATGCATCTCAATTAGTCAGCAACCAGGTGTGGAAAGTCCCCAGGCTCCCCAGCAGGCAGAAGTATGCAA
AGCATGCATCTCAATTAGTCAGCAACCATAGTCCCGCCCCTAACTCCGCCCATCCCGCCCCTAACTCCGC
CCAGTTCCGCCCATTCTCCGCCCCATGGCTGACTAATTTTTTTTATTTATGCAGAGGCCGAGGCCGCCTC
GGCCTCTGAGCTATTCCAGAAGTAGTGAGGAGGCTTTTTTGGAGGCCTAGGCTTTTGCAAAAAGCTTAAT
TAACTGTTGACAATTAATCATCGGCATAGTATATCGGCATAGTATAATACGACAAGGTGAGGAACTAAAC
CCAGGAGGCAGATCATGATTGAACAAGATGGATTGCACGCAGGTTCTCCGGCCGCTTGGGTGGAGAGGCT
ATTCGGCTATGACTGGGCACAACAGACAATCGGCTGCTCTGATGCCGCCGTGTTCCGGCTGTCAGCGCAG
GGGCGCCCGGTTCTTTTTGTCAAGACCGACCTGTCCGGTGCCCTGAATGAACTGCAGGACGAGGCAGCGC
GGCTATCGTGGCTGGCCACGACGGGCGTTCCTTGCGCAGCTGTGCTCGACGTTGTCACTGAAGCGGGAAG
GGACTGGCTGCTATTGGGCGAAGTGCCGGGGCAGGATCTCCTGTCATCTCACCTTGCTCCTGCCGAGAAA
GTATCCATCATGGCTGATGCAATGCGGCGGCTGCATACGCTTGATCCGGCTACCTGCCCATTCGACCACC
AAGCGAAACATCGCATCGAGCGAGCACGTACTCGGATGGAAGCCGGTCTTGTCGATCAGGATGATCTGGA
CGAAGAGCATCAGGGGCTCGCGCCAGCCGAACTGTTCGCCAGGCTCAAGGCGCGCATGCCCGACGGCGAG
GATCTCGTCGTGACCCATGGCGATGCCTGCTTGCCGAATATCATGGTGGAAAATGGCCGCTTTTCTGGAT
TCATCGACTGTGGCCGGCTGGGTGTGGCGGACCGCTATCAGGACATAGCGTTGGCTACCCGTGATATTGC
TGAAGAGCTTGGCGGCGAATGGGCTGACCGCTTCCTCGTGCTTTACGGTATCGCCGCTCCCGATTCGCAG
CGCATCGCCTTCTATCGCCTTCTTGACGAGTTCTTCTGAGCGGGACTCTGGGGTTCGAAATGACCGACCA
AGCGACGCCCAACCTGCCATCACGATGGCCGCAATAAAATATCTTTATTTTCATTACATCTGTGTGTTGG
TTTTTTGTGTGAATCGATAGCGATAAGGATCCTCTTTGCGCTTGCGTTTTCCCTTGTCCAGATAGCCCAG
TAGCTGACATTCATCCGGGGTCAGCACCGTTTCTGCGGACTGGCTTTCTACCCGGTATCAGCTCACTCAA
AGGCGGTAATACGGTTATCCACAGAATCAGGGGATAACGCAGGAAAGAACATGTGAGCAAAAGGCCAGCA
AAAGGCCAGGAACCGTAAAAAGGCCGCGTTGCTGGCGTTTTTCCATAGGCTCCGCCCCCCTGACGAGCAT
CACAAAAATCGACGCTCAAGTCAGAGGTGGCGAAACCCGACAGGACTATAAAGATACCAGGCGTTTCCCC
CTGGAAGCTCCCTCGTGCGCTCTCCTGTTCCGACCCTGCCGCTTACCGGATACCTGTCCGCCTTTCTCCC
TTCGGGAAGCGTGGCGCTTTCTCATAGCTCACGCTGTAGGTATCTCAGTTCGGTGTAGGTCGTTCGCTCC
AAGCTGGGCTGTGTGCACGAACCCCCCGTTCAGCCCGACCGCTGCGCCTTATCCGGTAACTATCGTCTTG
AGTCCAACCCGGTAAGACACGACTTATCGCCACTGGCAGCAGCCACTGGTAACAGGATTAGCAGAGCGAG
GTATGTAGGCGGTGCTACAGAGTTCTTGAAGTGGTGGCCTAACTACGGCTACACTAGAAGGACAGTATTT
GGTATCTGCGCTCTGCTGAAGCCAGTTACCTTCGGAAAAAGAGTTGGTAGCTCTTGATCCGGCAAACAAA
CCACCGCTGGTAGCGGTGGTTTTTTTGTTTGCAAGCAGCAGATTACGCGCAGAAAAAAAGGATTTCAAGA
AGATCCTTTGATCTTTTCTACGGGGTCTGACGCTCAGTGGAACGAAAACTCACGTTAAGGGATTTTGGTC
ATGAGATTATCAAAAAGGATCTTCACCTAGATCCTTTTATAGTCCGGAAATACAGGAACGCACGCTGGAT
GGCCCTTCGCTGGGATGGTGAAACCATGAAAAATGGCAGCTTCAGTGGATTAAGTGGGGGTAATGTGGCC
TGTACCCTCTGGTTGCATAGGTATTCATACGGTTAAAATTTATCAGGCGCGATTGCGGCAGTTTTTCGGG
TGGTTTGTTGCCATTTTTACCTGTCTGCTGCCGTGATCGCGCTGAACGCGTTTTAGCGGTGCGTACAATT
AAGGGATTATGGTAAATCCACTTACTGTCTGCCCTCGTAGCCATCGAGATAAACCGCAGTACTCCGGCCA
CGATGCGTCCGGCGTAGAGGATCGAGATCT
Features (pLannotate 1.2.2; 21 found; start..end, strand, type, name):
    140..517     +  enhancer       CMV enhancer: human cytomegalovirus immediate early enhancer
    519..718     +  promoter       CMV promoter: human cytomegalovirus (CMV) immediate early promoter
    857..989     +  intron         chimeric intron: chimera between introns from human β-globin and immunoglobulin heavy chain genes
   1033..1051    +  promoter       T7 promoter: promoter for bacteriophage T7 RNA polymerase
   1065..2033    +  CDS            PPP1CC: PP1G_HUMAN - Experimental evidence at protein level: Swiss-Prot protein existence level 1. Protein phosphatase that associates with over 200 regulatory proteins to form highly specific holoenzymes which dephosphorylate hundreds of biological targets. Protein phosphatase 1 (PP1) is essential for cell division, and participates in the regulation of glycogen metabolism, muscle contractility and protein synthesis. Dephosphorylates RPS6KB1. Involved in regulation of ionic conductances and long-term synaptic plasticity. May play an important role in dephosphorylating substrates such as the postsynap
   2055..2075    +  CDS            TEV site: tobacco etch virus (TEV) protease recognition and cleavage site
   2091..2974    +  CDS            HaloTag® (fragment): modified bacterial dehalogenase that forms covalent bonds with chloroalkane derivatives
   2985..3013    +  misc_feature   MCS (fragment): pUC18/19 multiple cloning site
   3020..3069    +  CDS            SET1 (fragment): solubility-enhancement tag derived from T7 phage gene 10B
   3077..3096    +  terminator     T7 terminator (fragment): transcription terminator for bacteriophage T7 RNA polymerase
   3118..3239    -  polyA_signal   SV40 poly(A) signal: SV40 polyadenylation signal
   3262..3330    -  CDS            large T antigen (fragment): large T antigen from SV40 (simian virus 40)
   3335..3367    +  rep_origin     M13 ori (fragment): M13 bacteriophage origin of replication; arrow indicates direction of (+) strand synthesis
   3368..3419    -  misc_feature   bom (fragment): basis of mobility region from pBR322
   3484..3841    +  promoter       SV40 promoter: SV40 enhancer and early promoter
   3856..3903    +  promoter       EM7 promoter: synthetic bacterial promoter&nbsp
   3935..4726    +  CDS            neo: KKA2_KLEPN - Also known as kan, nptII. Experimental evidence at protein level: Swiss-Prot protein existence level 1. Resistance to kanamycin, neomycin, paromomycin, ribostamycin, butirosin and gentamicin B. From Klebsiella pneumoniae.
   4793..4841    +  polyA_signal   poly(A) signal: synthetic polyadenylation signal
   4862..4951    -  CDS            tnpA (fragment): TN5P_ECOLX - Also known as tnp. Experimental evidence at protein level: Swiss-Prot protein existence level 1. Mediates transposition of transposon Tn5 by a 'cut and paste' mechanism. First, the monomeric transposase binds the 19 bp inverted DNA repeats flanking the transposon. Then, dimerization of the DNA- bound transposase creates a synaptic DNA complex. After nicking of the first DNA strand, excision of the transposon proceeds through a series of intermediates. The transposase then mediates the insertion of the transposon at a new site by strand transfer. The activity of the wild- type tran
   5080..5668    -  rep_origin     ori: high-copy-number ColE1/pMB1/pBR322/pUC origin of replication
   5784..6067    +  misc_feature   cer region: ColE1-derived recombination site that helps to maintain plasmids as monomers
