[The description below was written by a language model from this plasmid's Addgene catalogue record and pLannotate feature annotations shown in this document.]
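Description:
PP1Cg-HaloTag Fusion Vector is a 6.1 kb mammalian expression plasmid built on the pFC27K HaloTag CMV-neo Flexi backbone. It expresses the human protein phosphatase 1 catalytic subunit gamma (PPP1CC, unmutated) as a C-terminal HaloTag fusion. It is maintained in E. coli at high copy through a ColE1/pUC-type origin, and a cer site helps keep the plasmid monomeric. A single neo (nptII) gene provides both selections. It sits downstream of tandem SV40 early and bacterial EM7 promoters and is followed by a synthetic poly(A) signal, so it confers kanamycin resistance in bacteria and G418 resistance in transfected mammalian cells.

The expression cassette begins with the human CMV immediate-early enhancer and promoter, followed by a chimeric β-globin/immunoglobulin intron that generally improves transcript processing and expression. A T7 promoter lies just upstream of the coding region and could in principle also support transcription by T7 RNA polymerase. The PPP1CC open reading frame is followed by a short linker carrying a TEV protease recognition site and then HaloTag, with an SV40 late-type polyadenylation signal annotated downstream. HaloTag is a modified bacterial dehalogenase that bonds covalently to chloroalkane ligands. The fusion can therefore be labelled with fluorescent ligands for imaging or captured on ligand-bearing resin for pull-down and purification, and TEV cleavage allows PP1Cγ to be released from the tag. Several other small annotations (SET1, large T antigen, M13 ori, bom and tnpA fragments) appear to be short partial matches to backbone sequence rather than functional elements. The record gives the purpose only as expressing the fusion protein in mammalian cells and names no specific downstream assay.
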