Addgene plasmid #236950: PP1Cg-HaloTag Fusion Vector
Purpose: Express PP1Cg-HaloTag(R) Fusion Protein in Mammalian Cells under a CMV promoter
Depositing lab: Promega Corporation.
Backbone
  Vector backbone: pFC27K HaloTag(R) CMV-neo Flexi(R) Vector
  Vector type: Mammalian Expression
  Selectable markers: Neomycin (select with G418)
Growth in bacteria
  Bacterial resistance: Kanamycin, 50 μg/mL
  Growth temperature: 37°C
  Growth strain: DH5alpha
  Copy number: High Copy
Gene/Insert
  Gene/Insert name: PP1Cg
  Species: H. sapiens (human)
  Mutation: None
  Entrez Gene: PPP1CC (a.k.a. PP-1G, PP1C, PPP1G)
  Promoter: CMV
  Tag / fusion protein: HaloTag (R) (C terminal on backbone)
  Cloning method: Other
Terms and licenses: Academic/Nonprofit Terms; Industry Terms
How to cite: PP1Cg-HaloTag Fusion Vector was a gift from Promega Corporation (Addgene plasmid # 236950 ; http://n2t.net/addgene:236950 ; RRID:Addgene_236950)
